Addgene plasmid #19983: pTYF-Tretight-DsRed2
Depositing lab: Sergey Kasparov. Depositing organization: University of Bristol. Publication: Enhancement of cell-specific transgene expression from a Tet-Off regulatory system using a transcriptional amplification strategy in the rat brain. Liu B, Wang S, Brenner M, Paton JF, Kasparov S. J Gene Med. 2008 May . 10(5):583-92. 10.1002/jgm.1178 PubMed 18324737.
Backbone
  Vector backbone: pTYF
  Backbone size w/o insert (bp): 7462
  Vector type: Mammalian Expression
Growth in bacteria
  Bacterial resistance: Ampicillin, 100 μg/mL
  Growth temperature: 37°C
  Growth strain: DH5alpha
  Copy number: High Copy
Gene/Insert
  Gene/Insert name: Tretight-DsRed2
  Species: Discosoma sp
  Insert size (bp): 1037
  Cloning method: Restriction Enzyme
  Sequencing primers: 5′ GTAGACATAA TAGCAACAGA C
Terms and licenses: Academic/Nonprofit Terms; Industry Terms: Not Available to Industry
How to cite: pTYF-Tretight-DsRed2 was a gift from Sergey Kasparov (Addgene plasmid # 19983 ; http://n2t.net/addgene:19983 ; RRID:Addgene_19983)
