[The description below was written by a language model from this plasmid's Addgene catalogue record and pLannotate feature annotations shown in this document.]
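Description:
pTYF-Tretight-DsRed2 is an 8.5 kb plasmid catalogued as a mammalian expression vector. Its feature table shows that the pTYF backbone is an HIV-1-derived, self-inactivating lentiviral transfer vector. It is propagated in E. coli at high copy from a ColE1/pUC-type origin under ampicillin selection (AmpR with its own bla promoter). No mammalian selection marker is annotated. Short matches to f1 ori, SV40 promoter, lacI, lacZα, rop and human coding sequences appear to be backbone remnants or incidental hits rather than functional parts.

On the viral side, a CMV enhancer/promoter is fused to a truncated 5' LTR, which would drive genomic RNA transcription in packaging cells. This is followed by the Ψ packaging signal, partial gag and env sequences, the Rev response element for nuclear export of unspliced RNA, and the cPPT/CTS element that aids nuclear import and transduction. The roughly 1 kb payload sits downstream. It consists of the tight TRE promoter (seven tet operators upstream of a minimal CMV promoter) driving DsRed2, a mammalian codon-optimised tetrameric red fluorescent protein from Discosoma. The cassette is closed by a nef fragment, a ΔU3 3' LTR remnant with the TAR element, and a bovine growth hormone polyadenylation signal.

Because PTight is essentially silent without a tetracycline-controlled transactivator, DsRed2 expression depends on a transactivator supplied from a separate construct, and this plasmid does not encode one. The associated publication describes Tet-Off regulation combined with transcriptional amplification to boost cell-specific transgene expression in rat brain. This suggests the vector serves as the tetracycline-responsive red fluorescent reporter in such a two-component system.
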