Features (pLannotate 1.2.2; 27 found; start..end, strand, type, name):
      3..317     +  promoter       tight TRE promoter: Tet-responsive promoter PTight, consisting of seven tet operator sequences followed by the minimal CMV promoter
    322..348     +  misc_feature   MCS (fragment): pUC18/19 multiple cloning site
    362..1039    +  CDS            DsRed2: improved tetrameric variant of DsRed fluorescent protein mammalian codon-optimized
   1063..1140    +  CDS            nef (fragment): NEF_HV1Z2 - Experimental evidence at protein level: Swiss-Prot protein existence level 1. Extracellular Nef protein targets CD4(+) T-lymphocytes for apoptosis by interacting with CXCR4 surface receptors. From Human immunodeficiency virus type 1 group M subtype D (isolate Z2/CDC-Z34) (HIV-1).
   1142..1163    +  LTR            3' LTR (ΔU3) (fragment): self-inactivating 3' long terminal repeat (LTR) from HIV-1
   1163..1223    +  ncRNA          mir-TAR: Accession: RF00250 - Trans-activation response element (TAR)
   1249..1473    +  polyA_signal   bGH poly(A) signal: bovine growth hormone polyadenylation signal
   1477..1498    +  promoter       SV40 promoter (fragment): SV40 enhancer and early promoter
   1519..1650    +  rep_origin     f1 ori (fragment) (sequence partly withheld): f1 bacteriophage origin of replication; arrow indicates direction of (+) strand synthesis
   2054..2242    +  CDS            EEF1AKMT2 (fragment): EFMT2_HUMAN - Also known as C10orf138, METTL10 From Homo sapiens (Human).
   2581..2631    -  CDS            lacI (fragment): lac repressor; lacI; The lac repressor binds to the lac operator to inhibit transcription in E. coli. This inhibition can be relieved by adding lactose or isopropyl-β-D-thiogalactopyranoside (IPTG).
   2817..3405    -  rep_origin     ori: high-copy-number ColE1/pMB1/pBR322/pUC origin of replication
   3576..4436    -  CDS            AmpR: β-lactamase; bla; confers resistance to ampicillin, carbenicillin, and related antibiotics
   4437..4541    -  promoter       AmpR promoter: bla
   4645..4684    +  CDS            rop (fragment): Rop protein, which maintains plasmids at low copy number; rop
   4786..4924    +  misc_feature   bom: basis of mobility region from pBR322
   4930..4997    -  CDS            lacZα (fragment): LacZα fragment of β-galactosidase; lacZ fragment
   5009..5089    -  CDS            YS049_HUMAN (fragment): Experimental evidence at transcript level: Swiss-Prot protein existence level 2. From Homo sapiens (Human).
   5897..5922    +  LTR            3' LTR (fragment): 3' long terminal repeat (LTR) from HIV-1
   5939..6055    +  enhancer       CMV enhancer (fragment): human cytomegalovirus immediate early enhancer
   6078..6177    +  promoter       CMVd1 promoter: truncated human cytomegalovirus (CMV) immediate early promoter that yields slightly reduced expression relative to the full-length promoter
   6208..6387    +  LTR            5' LTR (truncated): truncated 5' long terminal repeat (LTR) from HIV-1
   6435..6559    +  misc_feature   HIV-1 Ψ: packaging signal of human immunodeficiency virus type 1
   6543..7264    +  CDS            HIV-1 gag (fragment): gag protein from human immunodeficiency virus 1; gag
   7263..7499    +  CDS            env (fragment): ENV_HV1N5 - Experimental evidence at protein level: Swiss-Prot protein existence level 1. From Human immunodeficiency virus type 1 group M subtype B (isolate NY5) (HIV-1).
   7718..8054    +  ncRNA          RRE: Accession: RF00036 - HIV Rev response element
   8264..8378    +  misc_feature   cPPT/CTS: central polypurine tract and central termination sequence of HIV-1
>Addgene plasmid #19983 | pTYF-Tretight-DsRed2 | depositor full sequence | sequence record 9429 | Author sequence
TCGAGTTTACTCCCTATCAGTGATAGAGAACGTATGTCGAGTTTACTCCCTATCAGTGATAGAGAACGAT
GTCGAGTTTACTCCCTATCAGTGATAGAGAACGTATGTCGAGTTTACTCCCTATCAGTGATAGAGAACGT
ATGTCGAGTTTACTCCCTATCAGTGATAGAGAACGTATGTCGAGTTTATCCCTATCAGTGATAGAGAACG
TATGTCGAGTTTACTCCCTATCAGTGATAGAGAACGTATGTCGAGGTAGGCGTGTACGGTGGGAGGCCTA
TATAAGCAGAGCTCGTTTAGTGAACCGTCAGATCGCCTGGAGAATTCGAGCTCGGTACCCGGGGATCCAC
CGGTCGCCACCATGGCCTCCTCCGAGAACGTCATCACCGAGTTCATGCGCTTCAAGGTGCGCATGGAGGG
CACCGTGAACGGCCACGAGTTCGAGATCGAGGGCGAGGGCGAGGGCCGCCCCTACGAGGGCCACAACACC
GTGAAGCTGAAGGTGACCAAGGGCGGCCCCCTGCCCTTCGCCTGGGACATCCTGTCCCCCCAGTTCCAGT
ACGGCTCCAAGGTGTACGTGAAGCACCCCGCCGACATCCCCGACTACAAGAAGCTGTCCTTCCCCGAGGG
CTTCAAGTGGGAGCGCGTGATGAACTTCGAGGACGGCGGCGTGGCGACCGTGACCCAGGACTCCTCCCTG
CAGGACGGCTGCTTCATCTACAAGGTGAAGTTCATCGGCGTGAACTTCCCCTCCGACGGCCCCGTGATGC
AGAAGAAGACCATGGGCTGGGAGGCCTCCACCGAGCGCCTGTACCCCCGCGACGGCGTGCTGAAGGGCGA
GACCCACAAGGCCCTGAAGCTGAAGGACGGCGGCCACTACCTGGTGGAGTTCAAGTCCATCTACATGGCC
AAGAAGCCCGTGCAGCTGCCCGGCTACTACTACGTGGACGCCAAGCTGGACATCACCTCCCACAACGAGG
ACTACACCATCGTGGAGCAGTACGAGCGCACCGAGGGCCGCCACCACCTGTTCCTGTAGCGGCCGCATCG
ATTAGGGATAACAGGGTAATGGTACCTTTAAGACCAATGACTTACAAGGCAGCTGTAGATCTTAGCCACT
TTTTAAAAGAAAAGGGGGGACTGGAAGGGCTAATTCACTCCCAGGGTCTCTCTGGTTAGACCAGATCTGA
GCCTGGGAGCTCTCTGGCTAACTAGGGAACCCACTGCTTAAGCCTCAATAAAGCTCGACTGTGCCTTCTA
GTTGCCAGCCATCTGTTGTTTGCCCCTCCCCCGTGCCTTCCTTGACCCTGGAAGGTGCCACTCCCACTGT
CCTTTCCTAATAAAATGAGGAAATTGCATCGCATTGTCTGAGTAGGTGTCATTCTATTCTGGGGGGTGGG
GTGGGGCAGGACAGCAAGGGGGAGGATTGGGAAGACAATAGCAGGCATGCTGGGGATGCGGTGGGCTCTA
TGGCTTCTGAGGCGGAAAGAACCAGCTGGGGCTCTAGGGGGTATCCCC
[124 nt withheld, positions 1519-1642]
CGCCGGCTGTGCGGGAGAACGGAGTTCTATTATGACTCAAATCAGTCTCCCCAAGCATTCGGGGATCAGA
GTTTTTAAGGATAACTTAGTGTGTAGGGGGCCAGTGAGTTGGAGATGAAAGCGTAGGGAGTCGAAGGTGT
CCTTTTGCGCCGAGTCAGTTCCTGGGTGGGGGCCACAAGATCGGATGAGCCAGTTTATCAATCCGGGGGT
GCCAGCTGATCCATGGAGTGCAGGGTCTGCAAAATATCTCAAGCACTGATTGATCTTAGGTTTTACAATA
GTGATGTTACCCCAGGAACAATTTGGGGAAGGTCAGAATCTTGTAGCCTGTAGCTGCATGACTCCTAAAC
CATAATTTCTTTTTTGTTTTTTTTTTTTTATTTTTGAGACAGGGTCTCACTCTGTCACCTAGGCTGGAGT
GCAGTGGTGCAATCACAGCTCACTGCAGCCTCAACGTCGTAAGCTCAAGCGATCCTCCCACCTCAGCCTG
CCTGGTAGCTGAGACTACAAGCGACGCCCCAGTTAATTTTTGTATTTTTGGTAGAGGCAGCGTTTTGCCG
TGTGGCCCTGGCTGGTCTCGAACTCCTGGGCTCAAGTGATCCAGCCTCAGCCTCCCAAAGTGCTGGGACA
ACCGGGGCCAGTCACTGCACCTGGCCCTAAACCATAATTTCTAATCTTTTGGCTAATTTGTTAGTCCTAC
AAAGGCAGTCTAGTCCCCAGGCAAAAAGGGGGTTTGTTTCGGGAAAGGGCTGTTACTGTCTTTGTTTCAA
ACTATAAACTAAGTTCCTCCTAAACTTAGTTCGGCCTACACCCAGGAATGAACAAGGAGAGCTTGGAGGT
TAGAAGCACGATGGAATTGGTTAGGTCAGATCTCTTTCACTGTCTGAGTTATAATTTTGCAATGGTGGTT
CAAAGACTGCCCGCTTCTGACACCAGTCGCTGCATTAATGAATCGGCCAACGCGCGGGGAGAGGCGGTTT
GCGTATTGGCGCTCTTCCGCTTCCTCGCTCACTGACTCGCTGCGCTCGGTCGTTCGGCTGCGGCGAGCGG
TATCAGCTCACTCAAAGGCGGTAATACGGTTATCCACAGAATCAGGGGATAACGCAGGAAAGAACATGTG
AGCAAAAGGCCAGCAAAAGGCCAGGAACCGTAAAAAGGCCGCGTTGCTGGCGTTTTTCCATAGGCTCCGC
CCCCCTGACGAGCATCACAAAAATCGACGCTCAAGTCAGAGGTGGCGAAACCCGACAGGACTATAAAGAT
ACCAGGCGTTTCCCCCTGGAAGCTCCCTCGTGCGCTCTCCTGTTCCGACCCTGCCGCTTACCGGATACCT
GTCCGCCTTTCTCCCTTCGGGAAGCGTGGCGCTTTCTCAATGCTCACGCTGTAGGTATCTCAGTTCGGTG
TAGGTCGTTCGCTCCAAGCTGGGCTGTGTGCACGAACCCCCCGTTCAGCCCGACCGCTGCGCCTTATCCG
GTAACTATCGTCTTGAGTCCAACCCGGTAAGACACGACTTATCGCCACTGGCAGCAGCCACTGGTAACAG
GATTAGCAGAGCGAGGTATGTAGGCGGTGCTACAGAGTTCTTGAAGTGGTGGCCTAACTACGGCTACACT
AGAAGGACAGTATTTGGTATCTGCGCTCTGCTGAAGCCAGTTACCTTCGGAAAAAGAGTTGGTAGCTCTT
GATCCGGCAAACAAACCACCGCTGGTAGCGGTGGTTTTTTTGTTTGCAAGCAGCAGATTACGCGCAGAAA
AAAAGGATCTCAAGAAGATCCTTTGATCTTTTCTACGGGGTCTGACGCTCAGTGGAACGAAAACTCACGT
TAAGGGATTTTGGTCATGAGATTATCAAAAAGGATCTTCACCTAGATCCTTTTAAATTAAAAATGAAGTT
TTAAATCAATCTAAAGTATATATGAGTAAACTTGGTCTGACAGTTACCAATGCTTAATCAGTGAGGCACC
TATCTCAGCGATCTGTCTATTTCGTTCATCCATAGTTGCCTGACTCCCCGTCGTGTAGATAACTACGATA
CGGGAGGGCTTACCATCTGGCCCCAGTGCTGCAATGATACCGCGAGACCCACGCTCACCGGCTCCAGATT
TATCAGCAATAAACCAGCCAGCCGGAAGGGCCGAGCGCAGAAGTGGTCCTGCAACTTTATCCGCCTCCAT
CCAGTCTATTAATTGTTGCCGGGAAGCTAGAGTAAGTAGTTCGCCAGTTAATAGTTTGCGCAACGTTGTT
GCCATTGCTACAGGCATCGTGGTGTCACGCTCGTCGTTTGGTATGGCTTCATTCAGCTCCGGTTCCCAAC
GATCAAGGCGAGTTACATGATCCCCCATGTTGTGCAAAAAAGCGGTTAGCTCCTTCGGTCCTCCGATCGT
TGTCAGAAGTAAGTTGGCCGCAGTGTTATCACTCATGGTTATGGCAGCACTGCATAATTCTCTTACTGTC
ATGCCATCCGTAAGATGCTTTTCTGTGACTGGTGAGTACTCAACCAAGTCATTCTGAGAATAGTGTATGC
GGCGACCGAGTTGCTCTTGCCCGGCGTCAATACGGGATAATACCGCGCCACATAGCAGAACTTTAAAAGT
GCTCATCATTGGAAAACGTTCTTCGGGGCGAAAACTCTCAAGGATCTTACCGCTGTTGAGATCCAGTTCG
ATGTAACCCACTCGTGCACCCAACTGATCTTCAGCATCTTTTACTTTCACCAGCGTTTCTGGGTGAGCAA
AAACAGGAAGGCAAAATGCCGCAAAAAAGGGAATAAGGGCGACACGGAAATGTTGAATACTCATACTCTT
CCTTTTTCAATATTATTGAAGCATTTATCAGGGTTATTGTCTCATGAGCGGATACATATTTGAATGTATT
TAGAAAAATAAACAAATAGGGGTTCCGCGCACATTTCCCCGAAAAGTGCCACCTGACGTCTAAGAAACCA
TTATTATCATGACATTAACCTATAAAAATAGGCGTATCACGAGGCCCTTTCGTCTTCAAGAACTGCCTCG
CGCGTTTCGGTGATGACGGTGAAAACCTCTGACACATGCAGCTCCCGGAGACGGTCACAGCTTGTCTGTA
AGCGGATGCCGGGAGCAGACAAGCCCGTCAGGGCGCGTCAGCGGGTGTTGGCGGGTGTCGGGGCGCAGCC
ATGACCCAGTCACGTAGCGATAGCGGAGTGTACTGGCTTAACTATGCGGCATCAGAGCAGATTGTACTGA
GAGTGCACCATATGCGGTGTGAAATACCGCACAGATGCGTAAGGAGAAAATACCGCATCAGGCGCCATTC
GCCATTCAGGCTGCGCAACTGTTGGGAAGGGCGATCGGTGCGGGCCTCTTCGCTATTACGCCAGCGCGGG
GAGGCAGAGATTGCAGTAAGCTGAGATCGCAGCACTGCACTCCAGCCTGGGCGACAGAGTAAGACTCTGT
CTCAAAAATAAAATAAATAAATCAATCAGATATTCCAATCTTTTCCTTTATTTATTTATTTATTTTCTAT
TTTGGAAACACAGTCCTTCCTTATTCCAGAATTACACATATATTCTATTTTTCTTTATATGCTCCAGTTT
TTTTTAGACCTTCACCTGAAATGTGTGTATACAAAATCTAGGCCAGTCCAGCAGAGCCTAAAGGTAAAAA
ATAAAATAATAAAAAATAAATAAAATCTAGCTCACTCCTTCACATCAAAATGGAGATACAGCTGTTAGCA
TTAAATACCAAATAACCCATCTTGTCCTCAATAATTTTAAGCGCCTCTCTCCACCACATCTAACTCCTGT
CAAAGGCATGTGCCCCTTCCGGGCGCTCTGCTGTGCTGCCAACCAACTGGCATGTGGACTCTGCAGGGTC
CCTAACTGCCAAGCCCCACAGTGTGCCCTGAGGCTGCCCCTTCCTTCTAGCGGCTGCCCCCACTCGGCTT
TGCTTTCCCTAGTTTCAGTTACTTGCGTTCAGCCAAGGTCTGAAACTAGGTGCGCACAGAGCGGTAAGAC
TGCGAGAGAAAGAGACCAGCTTTACAGGGGGTTTATCACAGTGCACCCTGACAGTCGTCAGCCTCACAGG
GGGTTTATCACATTGCACCCTGACAGTCGTCAGCCTCACAGGGGGTTTATCACAGTGCACCCTTACAATC
ATTCCATTTGATTCACAATTTTTTTAGTCTCTACTGTGCCTAACTTGTAAGTTAAATTTGATCAGAGGTG
TGTTCCCAGAGGGGAAAACAGTATATACAGGGTTCAGTACTATCGCATTTCAGGGTGGCCCGAGAGCTGC
ATCCGGAGTATCTAGATGGAGTTCCGCGTTACATAACTTACGGTAAATGGCCCGCCTGGCTGACCGCCCA
ACGACCCCCGCCCATTGACGTCAATAATGACTGATGTTCCCATAGTAACGCCAATAGGGACTTTCCATTG
ACGCTAATGGGAGTTTGTTTTGGCACCAAAATCAACGGGACTTTCCAAAATGTCGTAATAACCCCGCCCC
GTTGACGCAAATGGGCGGTAGGCGTGTACTCTAGAAGGTCTATATAAGCAGAGCTCGTTTAGTGAACCGT
TTATACTACTTATCTGGTCTCTCTGGTTAGACCAGATCTGAGCCTGGGAGCTCTCTGGCTAACTAGGGAA
CCCACTGCTTAAGCCTCAATAAAGCTTGCCTTGAGTGCTCAAAGTAGTGTGTGCCCGTCTGTTGTGTGAC
TCTGGTAACTAGAGATCCCTCAGACCCTTTTAGTCAGTGTGGAAAATCTCTAGCAGTGGCGCCCGAACAG
GGACTTGAAAGCGAAAGTAAAGCCAGAGGAGATCTCTCGACGCAGGACTCGGCTTGCTGAAGCGCGCACG
GCAAGAGGCGAGGGGCGGCGACTGGTGAGTACGCCAAAAATTTTGACTAGCGGAGGCTAGAAGGAGAGAG
ATGGGTGCGAGAGCGTCGGTATTAAGCGGGGGAGAATTAGATAAATGGGAAAAAATTCGGTTAAGGCCAG
GGGGAAAGAAACAATATAAACTAAAACATATAGTATGGGCAAGCAGGGAGCTAGAACGATTCGCAGTTAA
TCCTGGCCTTTTAGAGACATCAGAAGGCTGTAGACAAATACTGGGACAGCTACAACCATCCCTTCAGACA
GGATCAGAAGAACTTAGATCATTATATAATACAATAGCAGTCCTCTATTGTGTGCATCAAAGGATAGATG
TAAAAGACACCAAGGAAGCCTTAGATAAGATAGAGGAAGAGCAAAACAAAAGTAAGAAAAAGGCACAGCA
AGCAGCAGCTGACACAGGAAACAACAGCCAGGTCAGCCAAAATTACCCTATAGTGCAGAACCTCCAGGGG
CAAATGGTACATCAGGCCATATCACCTAGAACTTTAAATGCATGGGTAAAAGTAGTAGAAGAGAAGGCTT
TCAGCCCAGAAGTAATACCCATGTTTTCAGCATTATCAGAAGGAGCCACCCCACAAGATTTAAATACCAT
GCTAAACACAGTGGGGGGACATCAAGCAGCCATGCAAATGTTAAAAGAGACCATCAATGAGGAAGCTGCA
GAATGGGATAGATTGCATCCAGTGCATGCAGGGCCTATTGCACCAGGCCAGATGAGAGAACCAAGGGGAA
GTGACATAGCAGGAACTACTAGCAAATTAAGAGAACAATTTGGAAATAATAAAACAATAATCTTTAAGCA
ATCCTCAGGAGGGGACCCAGAAATTGTAACGCACAGTTTTAATTGTGGAGGGGAATTTTTCTACTGTAAT
TCAACACAACTGTTTAATAGTACTTGGTTTAATAGTACTTGGAGTACTGAAGGGTCAAATAACACTGAAG
GAAGTGACACAATCACACTCCCATGCAGAATAAAACAATTTATAAACATGTGGCAGGAAGTAGGAAAAGC
AATGTATGCCCCTCCCATCAGTGGACAAATTAGATGTTCATCAAATATTACTGGGCTGCTATTAACAAGA
GATGGTGGTAATAACAACAATGGGTCCGAGATCTTCAGACCTGGAGGAGGCGATATGAGGGACAATTGGA
GAAGTGAATTATATAAATATAAAGTAGTAAAAATTGAACCATTAGGAGTAGCACCCACCAAGGCAAAGAG
AAGAGTGGTGCAGAGAGAAAAAAGAGCAGTGGGAATAGGAGCTTTGTTCCTTGGGTTCTTGGGAGCAGCA
GGAAGCACTATGGGCGCACGGTCAATGACGCTGACGGTACAGGCCAGACAATTATTGTCTGATATAGTGC
AGCAGCAGAACAATTTGCTGAGGGCTATTGAGGCGCAACAGCATCTGTTGCAACTCACAGTCTGGGGCAT
CAAACAGCTCCAGGCAAGAATCCTGGCTGTGGAAAGATACCTAAAGGATCAACAGCTCCTGGGGATTTGG
GGTTGCTCTGGAAAACTCATTTGCACCACTGCTGTGCCTTGGAATGCTAGTTGGAGTAATAAATCTCTGG
AACAGATTTGGAATAACATGACCTGGATGGAGTGGGACAGAGAAATTAACAATTACACAAGCTTAATACA
CTCCTTAATTGAAGAATCGCAAAACCAGCAAGAAAAGAATGAACAAGAATTATTGGAATTAGATAAATGG
GCTTGCGGCCGGAATTCACAAATGGCAGTATTCATCCACAATTTTAAAAGAAAAGGGGGGATTGGGGGGT
ACAGTGCAGGGGAAAGAATAGTAGACATAATAGCAACAGACATACAAACTAAAGAATTACAAAAACAAAT
TACTAAAAATTCNAAAATTTTCGGGTTTATTACAGGGACAGCAGAGATCCACTTTGGGCGGCCTAGGGAT
AACAGGGTAATGATATCTCTGACCGCTAGCATCGTCGACCCGGGATCCGCGGACTAGTGTACGCGTC
