>Addgene plasmid #19983 | pTYF-Tretight-DsRed2 | addgene partial sequence | sequence record 27277 | 19983 with dsRed1-N
CGCCCTTGGTCACCTTCAGCTTCACGGTGTTGTGGCCCTCGTAGGGGCGGCCCTCGCCCTCGCCCTCGAT
CTCGAACTCGTGGCCGTTCACGGTGCCCTCCATGCGCACCTTGAAGCGCATGAACTCGGTGATGACGTTC
TCGGAGGAGGCCATGGTGGCGACCGGTGGATCCCCGGGTACCGAGCTCGAATTCTCCAGGCGATCTGACG
GTTCACTAAACGAGCTCTGCTTATATAGGCCTCCCACCGTACACGCCTACCTCGACATACGTTCTCTATC
ACTGATAGGGAGTAAACTCGACATACGTTCTCTATCACTGATAGGGATAAACTCGACATACGTTCTCTAT
CACTGATAGGGAGTAAACTCGACATACGTTCTCTATCACTGATAGGGAGTAAACTCGACATACGTTCTCT
ATCACTGATAGGGAGTAAACTCGACATCGTTCTCTATCACTGATAGGGAGTAAACTCGACATACGTTCTC
TATCACTGATAGGGAGTAAACTCGAGACGCGTACACTAGTCCGCGGATCCCGGGTCGACGATGCTAGCGG
TCAGAGATATCATTACCCTGTTATCCCTAGGCCGCCCAAAGTGGATCTCTGCTGTCCCTGTAA
